>Addgene plasmid #230284 | AiP13313 - pAAV-AiE0942m-minBG-SYFP2-P2A-3XFLAG-10aa-H2B-WPRE3-BGHpA (Alias: CN3313) | addgene full sequence | sequence record 470631 | Addgene NGS Result
ACGACGAGCGTGACACCACGATGCCTGTAGCAATGGCAACAACGTTGCGCAAACTATTAACTGGCGAACT
ACTTACTCTAGCTTCCCGGCAACAATTAATAGACTGGATGGAGGCGGATAAAGTTGCAGGACCACTTCTG
CGCTCGGCCCTTCCGGCTGGCTGGTTTATTGCTGATAAATCTGGAGCCGGTGAGCGTGGGTCTCGCGGTA
TCATTGCAGCACTGGGGCCAGATGGTAAGCCCTCCCGTATCGTAGTTATCTACACGACGGGGAGTCAGGC
AACTATGGATGAACGAAATAGACAGATCGCTGAGATAGGTGCCTCACTGATTAAGCATTGGTAACTGTCA
GACCAAGTTTACTCATATATACTTTAGATTGATTTAAAACTTCATTTTTAATTTAAAAGGATCTAGGTGA
AGATCCTTTTTGATAATCTCATGACCAAAATCCCTTAACGTGAGTTTTCGTTCCACTGAGCGTCAGACCC
CGTAGAAAAGATCAAAGGATCTTCTTGAGATCCTTTTTTTCTGCGCGTAATCTGCTGCTTGCAAACAAAA
AAACCACCGCTACCAGCGGTGGTTTGTTTGCCGGATCAAGAGCTACCAACTCTTTTTCCGAAGGTAACTG
GCTTCAGCAGAGCGCAGATACCAAATACTGTTCTTCTAGTGTAGCCGTAGTTAGGCCACCACTTCAAGAA
CTCTGTAGCACCGCCTACATACCTCGCTCTGCTAATCCTGTTACCAGTGGCTGCTGCCAGTGGCGATAAG
TCGTGTCTTACCGGGTTGGACTCAAGACGATAGTTACCGGATAAGGCGCAGCGGTCGGGCTGAACGGGGG
GTTCGTGCACACAGCCCAGCTTGGAGCGAACGACCTACACCGAACTGAGATACCTACAGCGTGAGCTATG
AGAAAGCGCCACGCTTCCCGAAGGGAGAAAGGCGGACAGGTATCCGGTAAGCGGCAGGGTCGGAACAGGA
GAGCGCACGAGGGAGCTTCCAGGGGGAAACGCCTGGTATCTTTATAGTCCTGTCGGGTTTCGCCACCTCT
GACTTGAGCGTCGATTTTTGTGATGCTCGTCAGGGGGGCGGAGCCTATGGAAAAACGCCAGCAACGCGGC
CTTTTTACGGTTCCTGGCCTTTTGCTGGCCTTTTGCTCACATGTCCTGCAGGCAGCTGCGCGCTCGCTCG
CTCACTGAGGCCGCCCGGGCGTCGGGCGACCTTTGGTCGCCCGGCCTCAGTGAGCGAGCGAGCGCGCAGA
GAGGGAGTGGCCAACTCCATCACTAGGGGTTCCTGCGGCCGCACGCGTACAGTGGCCCGCAAGTGCAGGA
AGTCAACATCAAGCGTGAAAGACAGAGCAATTCAAGAGACTCTACAGAGAAATCAGAACCCTTGAGGTCA
GCCAAGGTTTCCCGGGACCTCGTGCTGAGTGCTAGGCGACTTAATGTGACTCCCAGTGGGGAAGTCAAAT
GAGTGAATGAGCAGAACAGCCCTCTGATTCGGTATTGCTGCAGCCCATGACTTAATCTTGCCAGAAAGAA
CTCATTCACAGTATCCTTAGCTCCTAGAGCACAAAGCAATGTAAAGAGGATTGGACTGGGAGTGGAAGTA
TTTCAGGAACATTTTGAATATGGCCACCCACATATATCCATCTCCTCACATCTCAGCAAATTGTGAAAAT
AAGGAGTAAAAACTCACCATTTGCTTCCTGACAGAAAACCAGACCATTTCTTAAAAAAAAAAAAAAATGA
AGCAAGAGAGGCAGGTAATCATTCCCGTTGAAGTGGTAACACATAAAAGAGGAGTGACAAGGAGCAGAAA
GGAGATTGCCTTGAGCTCGGGCTGGGCATAAAAGTCAGGGCAGAGCCATCTATTGCTTACATTTGCTTCT
GGGATCCAGATCTTTCGAAGCTAGCGCTACCGGTCGCCACCATGGTCTCCAAGGGCGAGGAGCTGTTCAC
CGGGGTGGTGCCCATCCTGGTCGAGCTGGACGGCGATGTCAACGGCCACAAGTTCAGCGTGTCCGGCGAG
GGCGAGGGCGATGCCACCTACGGCAAGCTGACCCTGAAGCTGATCTGCACCACCGGCAAGCTGCCCGTGC
CCTGGCCCACCCTCGTGACCACCCTGGGCTACGGCGTGCAGTGCTTCGCCCGCTACCCCGACCACATGAA
GCAGCACGACTTCTTCAAGTCCGCCATGCCCGAAGGCTACGTCCAGGAGCGCACCATCTTCTTCAAAGAC
GACGGCAACTACAAGACCCGCGCCGAGGTGAAGTTCGAGGGCGACACCCTGGTGAACCGCATCGAGCTGA
AGGGCATCGACTTCAAGGAGGACGGCAACATCCTGGGGCACAAGCTGGAGTACAACTACAACAGCCACAA
CGTCTATATCACCGCCGACAAGCAGAAGAACGGCATCAAGGCCAACTTCAAGATCCGCCACAACATCGAG
GACGGCGGCGTGCAGCTCGCCGACCACTACCAGCAGAACACCCCCATCGGCGACGGCCCCGTGCTGCTGC
CCGACAACCACTACCTGAGCTACCAGTCCAAGCTGAGCAAAGACCCCAACGAGAAGCGCGATCACATGGT
CCTGCTGGAGTTCGTGACCGCCGCCGGGATCACTCTCGGCATGGACGAGCTGTACAAGGGCTCTGGTGCT
ACCAACTTCTCACTGTTGAAACAGGCAGGGGATGTAGAGGAGAATCCAGGGCCTGGTGCTAGTGGAGACT
ACAAAGACCATGACGGAGATTATAAAGATCATGACATCGATTACAAGGATGACGATGACAAGTCCGGACT
CAGATCTGGAGGCTCCGGAGGCCCAGAGCCAGCGAAGTCTGCTCCCGCCCCGAAAAAGGGCTCCAAGAAG
GCGGTGACTAAGGCGCAGAAGAAAGGCGGCAAGAAGCGCAAGCGCAGCCGCAAGGAGAGCTATTCCATCT
ATGTGTACAAGGTTCTGAAGCAGGTCCACCCTGACACCGGCATTTCGTCCAAGGCCATGGGCATCATGAA
TTCGTTTGTGAACGACATTTTCGAGCGCATCGCAGGAGAGGCTTCCCGCCTGGCGCATTACAACAAGCGC
TCGACCATCACCTCCCGGGAGATCCAGACGGCCGTGCGCCTGCTGCTGCCTGGGGAGTTGGCCAAGCACG
CCGTGTCCGAGGGTACTAAGGCCATCACCAAGTACACCAGCGCTAAGTAATGAGGCGCGCCGCGGCCGCG
AATTCGATATCATAATCAACCTCTGGATTACAAAATTTGTGAAAGATTGACTGGTATTCTTAACTATGTT
GCTCCTTTTACGCTATGTGGATACGCTGCTTTAATGCCTTTGTATCATGCTATTGCTTCCCGTATGGCTT
TCATTTTCTCCTCCTTGTATAAATCCTGGTTAGTTCTTGCCACGGCGGAACTCATCGCCGCCTGCCTTGC
CCGCTGCTGGACAGGGGCTCGGCTGTTGGGCACTGACAATTCCGTGGCTCGAGAGATCTTCGACTGTGCC
TTCTAGTTGCCAGCCATCTGTTGTTTGCCCCTCCCCCGTGCCTTCCTTGACCCTGGAAGGTGCCACTCCC
ACTGTCCTTTCCTAATAAAATGAGGAAATTGCATCGCATTGTCTGAGTAGGTGTCATTCTATTCTGGGGG
GTGGGGTGGGGCAGGACAGCAAGGGGGAGGATTGGGAAGACAATAGCAGGCATGAGATCTCACGTGCGGA
CCGAGCGGCCGCAGGAACCCCTAGTGATGGAGTTGGCCACTCCCTCTCTGCGCGCTCGCTCGCTCACTGA
GGCCGGGCGACCAAAGGTCGCCCGACGCCCGGGCTTTGCCCGGGCGGCCTCAGTGAGCGAGCGAGCGCGC
AGCTGCCTGCAGGGGCGCCTGATGCGGTATTTTCTCCTTACGCATCTGTGCGGTATTTCACACCGCATA
[95 nt withheld, positions 3920-4014]
T
[46 nt withheld, positions 4016-4061]
C
[141 nt withheld, positions 4063-4203]
CCTTTGACGTTGGAGTCCACGTTCTTT
[37 nt withheld, positions 4231-4267]
ACTCTATCTCGGGCTATTCTTTTGATTTATAAGGGATTTTGCCGATTTCGGTCTATTGGTTAAAAAATGA
GCTGATTTAACAAAAATTTAACGCGAATTTTAACAAAATATTAACGTTTACAATTTTATGGTGCACTCTC
AGTACAATCTGCTCTGATGCCGCATAGTTAAGCCAGCCCCGACACCCGCCAACACCCGCTGACGCGCCCT
GACGGGCTTGTCTGCTCCCGGCATCCGCTTACAGACAAGCTGTGACCGTCTCCGGGAGCTGCATGTGTCA
GAGGTTTTCACCGTCATCACCGAAACGCGCGAGACGAAAGGGCCTCGTGATACGCCTATTTTTATAGGTT
AATGTCATGATAATAATGGTTTCTTAGACGTCAGGTGGCACTTTTCGGGGAAATGTGCGCGGAACCCCTA
TTTGTTTATTTTTCTAAATACATTCAAATATGTATCCGCTCATGAGACAATAACCCTGATAAATGCTTCA
ATAATATTGAAAAAGGAAGAGTATGAGTATTCAACATTTCCGTGTCGCCCTTATTCCCTTTTTTGCGGCA
TTTTGCCTTCCTGTTTTTGCTCACCCAGAAACGCTGGTGAAAGTAAAAGATGCTGAAGATCAGTTGGGTG
CACGAGTGGGTTACATCGAACTGGATCTCAACAGCGGTAAGATCCTTGAGAGTTTTCGCCCCGAAGAACG
TTTTCCAATGATGAGCACTTTTAAAGTTCTGCTATGTGGCGCGGTATTATCCCGTATTGACGCCGGGCAA
GAGCAACTCGGTCGCCGCATACACTATTCTCAGAATGACTTGGTTGAGTACTCACCAGTCACAGAAAAGC
ATCTTACGGATGGCATGACAGTAAGAGAATTATGCAGTGCTGCCATAACCATGAGTGATAACACTGCGGC
CAACTTACTTCTGACAACGATCGGAGGACCGAAGGAGCTAACCGCTTTTTTGCACAACATGGGGGATCAT
GTAACTCGCCTTGATCGTTGGGAACCGGAGCTGAATGAAGCCATACCAA
Features (pLannotate 1.2.2; 16 found; start..end, strand, type, name):
    515..1103    +  rep_origin     ori: high-copy-number ColE1/pMB1/pBR322/pUC origin of replication
   1176..1203    +  repeat_region  AAV2 ITR (fragment): inverted terminal repeat of adeno-associated virus serotype 2 inverted
   1232..1259    +  repeat_region  AAV2 ITR (fragment): inverted terminal repeat of adeno-associated virus serotype 2 inverted
   1932..2648    +  CDS            SYFP2: SYFP2 is a basic (constitutively fluorescent) yellow fluorescent protein published in 2006, derived from Aequorea victoria. It is reported to be a very rapidly-maturing monomer with moderate acid sensitivity.
   2727..2792    +  CDS            3xFLAG: three tandem FLAG® epitope tags, followed by an enterokinase cleavage site
   2823..3200    +  CDS            H2B: human histone H2B; HIST1H2BJ
   3234..3391    +  misc_feature   WPRE (fragment): woodchuck hepatitis virus posttranscriptional regulatory element
   3397..3477    +  misc_feature   WPRE (fragment): woodchuck hepatitis virus posttranscriptional regulatory element
   3494..3605    +  polyA_signal   bGH poly(A) signal: bovine growth hormone polyadenylation signal
   3723..3863    +  repeat_region  AAV2 ITR: inverted terminal repeat of adeno-associated virus serotype 2 inverted
   3868..3919    -  misc_feature   bom (fragment): basis of mobility region from pBR322
   3938..4393    +  rep_origin     f1 ori (sequence partly withheld): f1 bacteriophage origin of replication; arrow indicates direction of (+) strand synthesis
   4394..4443    -  misc_feature   bom (fragment): basis of mobility region from pBR322
   4545..4580    -  CDS            rop (fragment): Rop protein, which maintains plasmids at low copy number; rop
   4675..4779    +  promoter       AmpR promoter: bla
   4780..344     +  CDS            AmpR (across the origin): β-lactamase; bla; confers resistance to ampicillin, carbenicillin, and related antibiotics
