[The description below was written by a language model from this plasmid's Addgene catalogue record and pLannotate feature annotations shown in this document.]
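Description:
AiP13313 - pAAV-AiE0942m-minBG-SYFP2-P2A-3XFLAG-10aa-H2B-WPRE3-BGHpA (alias CN3313) is a 5.3 kb AAV transfer plasmid built on a pAAV2 backbone for packaging a recombinant AAV genome that reports enhancer activity in the brain. It is propagated in E. coli as a high-copy plasmid through a ColE1/pUC-type origin and selected with ampicillin via the β-lactamase gene and its native promoter. An f1 phage origin and small remnants of pBR322 bom and rop sequences are also present in the backbone. The annotation detects a complete AAV2 inverted terminal repeat downstream of the cassette and only short ITR fragments upstream. This may reflect the difficulty of sequencing or annotating these repeats rather than a true truncation. The recorded recombination-deficient growth strain fits the usual need to keep ITRs stable.

Between the ITRs, the AiE0942m enhancer is placed ahead of a minimal beta-globin promoter (minBG). Neither element is annotated in the feature table, but the unannotated stretch before the coding sequence is where they would lie. The minimal promoter has little activity on its own, so expression depends on the cell-type specificity of the enhancer. The transcript encodes the monomeric yellow fluorescent protein SYFP2, a P2A self-cleaving peptide, and a 3xFLAG tag joined by a ten-residue linker to human histone H2B. One message therefore yields a soluble fluorophore that fills the cell and a separate FLAG-tagged nuclear histone, which could be used for antibody detection or for tagging nuclei. A shortened WPRE (WPRE3) boosts expression post-transcriptionally, and a bovine growth hormone polyadenylation signal terminates the transcript. The construct belongs to a collection of enhancer AAVs for genetic access to cortical cell types, but the record does not specify which population AiE0942m labels.
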