Addgene plasmid #230284: AiP13313 - pAAV-AiE0942m-minBG-SYFP2-P2A-3XFLAG-10aa-H2B-WPRE3-BGHpA (Alias: CN3313)
Purpose: AiE0942m is an enhancer sequence, designed to drive AAV-mediated transgene expression in specific populations of brain cells
Depositing lab: Allen Institute for Brain Science & Boaz Levi. Depositing organization: Allen Institute. Publication: A suite of enhancer AAVs and transgenic mouse lines for genetic access to cortical cell types. Ben-Simon Y, Hooper M, Narayan S, Daigle TL, Dwivedi D, Way SW, Oster A, Stafford DA, Mich JK, Taormina MJ, Martinez RA, Opitz-Araya X, Roth JR, Alexander JR, Allen S, Amster A, Arbuckle J, Ayala A, Baker PM, Bakken TE, Barcelli T, Barta S, Bendrick J, Bertagnolli D, Bielstein C, Bishwakarma P, Bowlus J, Boyer G, Brouner K, Casian B, Casper T, Chakka AB, Chakrabarty R, Chance RK, Chavan S, Clark M, Colbert K, Collman F, Daniel S, Departee M, DiValentin P, Donadio N, Dotson N, Egdorf T, Fliss T, Gabitto M, Garcia J, Gary A, Gasperini M, Gloe J, Goldy J, Gore BB, Graybuck L, Greisman N, Haeseleer F, Halterman C, Haradon Z, Hastings SD, Helback O, Ho W, Hockemeyer D, Huang C, Huff S, Hunker A, Johansen N, Jones D, Juneau Z, Kalmbach B, Kannan M, Khem S, Kussick E, Kutsal R, Larsen R, Lee C, Lee AY, Leibly M, Lenz GH, Li S, Liang E, Lusk N, Madigan Z, Malloy J, Malone J, McCue R, Melchor J, Mollenkopf T, Moosman S, Morin E, Newman D, Ng L, Ngo K, Omstead V, Otto S, Oyama A, Pena N, Pham T, Phillips E, Pom CA, Potekhina L, Ransford S, Ray PL, Rette D, Reynoldson C, Rimorin C, Rocha D, Ruiz A, Sanchez REA, Sawyer L, Sedeno-Cortes A, Sevigny JP, Shapovalova N, Shepard N, Shulga L, Sigler AR, Siverts L, Soliman S, Somasundaram S, Staats B, Stewart K, Szelenyi E, Tieu M, Trader C, Tran A, van Velthoven CTJ, Walker M, Wang Y, Weed N, Wirthlin M, Wood T, Wynalda B, Yao Z, Zhou T, Ariza J, Dee N, Reding M, Ronellenfitch K, Mufti S, Sunkin SM, Smith KA, Esposito L, Waters J, Thyagarajan B, Yao S, Lein ES, Zeng H, Levi BP, Ngai J, Ting JT, Tasic B. Cell. 2025 May 16:S0092-8674(25)00513-6. doi: 10.1016/j.cell.2025.05.002. PubMed 40403729.
Backbone
  Vector backbone: pAAV2
  Vector type: AAV
Growth in bacteria
  Bacterial resistance: Ampicillin, 100 μg/mL
  Growth temperature: 37°C
  Growth strain: NEB Stable
  Copy number: High Copy
Gene/Insert
  Gene/Insert name: SYFP2-P2A-3XFLAG-10aa-H2B
  Species: Synthetic
  Promoter: minBG
  Cloning method: Gibson Cloning
Terms and licenses: Academic/Nonprofit Terms; Industry Terms: Not Available to Industry
How to cite: AiP13313 - pAAV-AiE0942m-minBG-SYFP2-P2A-3XFLAG-10aa-H2B-WPRE3-BGHpA (Alias: CN3313) was a gift from Allen Institute for Brain Science & Boaz Levi (Addgene plasmid # 230284 ; http://n2t.net/addgene:230284 ; RRID:Addgene_230284)
